>Addgene plasmid #104646 | pUG-P4 | depositor full sequence | sequence record 198475 | Full Sequence
TTCAGAAGACATTTACTTAACTTTAAGAAGGAGATATACAATGGGAGACCGCAGCTGGCACGACAGGTTT
CCCGACTGGAAAGCGGGCAGTGAGCGCAACGCAATTAATGTGAGTTAGCTCACTCATTAGGCACCCCAGG
CTTTACACTTTATGCTTCCGGCTCGTATGTTGTGTGGAATTGTGAGCGGATAACAATTTCACACAGGAAA
CAGCTATGACCATGATTACGCCAAGCTTGCATGCCTGCAGGTCGACTCTAGAGGATCCCCGGGTACCGAG
CTCGAATTCACTGGCCGTCGTTTTACAACGTCGTGACTGGGAAAACCCTGGCGTTACCCAACTTAATCGC
CTTGCAGCACATCCCCCTTTCGCCAGCTGGCGTAATAGCGAAGAGGCCCGCACCGATCGCCCTTCCCAAC
AGTTGCGCAGCCTGAATGGCGAATGGCGCCTGATGCGGTATTTTCTCCTTACGCATCTGTGCGGTATTTC
ACACCGCATATGGTGCACTCTCAGTACAATCTGCTCTGATGCCGCATAAGGTCTCAGCTTCAGATTGTCT
TCTAAGCCAGCCCCGACACCCGCCAACACCCGCTGACGCGCCCTGACGGGCTTGTCTGCTCCCGGCATCC
GCTTACAGACAAGCTGTGACCCACGAAGTGAGTGGACGAAAGGGCCTCGTGATACGCCTATTTTTATAGG
TTAATGTCATGATAATAATGGTTTCTTAGACGTCAGGTGGCACTTTTCGGGGAAATGTGCGCGGAACCCC
TATTTGTTTATTTTTCTAAATACATTCAAATATGTATCCGCTCATGAGACAATAACCCTGATAAATGCTT
CAATAATATTGAAAAAGGAAGAGTATGAGTATTCAACATTTCCGTGTCGCCCTTATTCCCTTTTTTGCGG
CATTTTGCCTTCCTGTTTTTGCTCACCCAGAAACGCTGGTGAAAGTAAAAGATGCTGAAGATCAGTTGGG
TGCACGAGTGGGTTACATCGAACTGGATCTCAACAGCGGTAAGATCCTTGAGAGTTTTCGCCCCGAAGAA
CGTTTTCCAATGATGAGCACTTTTAAAGTTCTGCTATGTGGCGCGGTATTATCCCGTATTGACGCCGGGC
AAGAGCAACTCGGTCGCCGCATACACTATTCTCAGAATGACTTGGTTGAGTACTCACCAGTCACAGAAAA
GCATCTTACGGATGGCATGACAGTAAGAGAATTATGCAGTGCTGCCATAACCATGAGTGATAACACTGCG
GCCAACTTACTTCTGACAACGATCGGAGGACCGAAGGAGCTAACCGCTTTTTTGCACAACATGGGGGATC
ATGTAACTCGCCTTGATCGTTGGGAACCGGAGCTGAATGAAGCCATACCAAACGACGAGCGTGACACCAC
GATGCCTGTAGCAATGGCAACAACGTTGCGCAAACTATTAACTGGCGAACTACTTACTCTAGCTTCCCGG
CAACAATTAATAGACTGGATGGAGGCGGATAAAGTTGCAGGACCACTTCTGCGCTCGGCCCTTCCGGCTG
GCTGGTTTATTGCTGATAAATCTGGAGCCGGTGAGCGTGGTTCTCGCGGTATCATTGCAGCACTGGGGCC
AGATGGTAAGCCCTCCCGTATCGTAGTTATCTACACGACGGGGAGTCAGGCAACTATGGATGAACGAAAT
AGACAGATCGCTGAGATAGGTGCCTCACTGATTAAGCATTGGTAACTGTCAGACCAAGTTTACTCATATA
TACTTTAGATTGATTTAAAACTTCATTTTTAATTTAAAAGGATCTAGGTGAAGATCCTTTTTGATAATCT
CATGACCAAAATCCCTTAACGTGAGTTTTCGTTCCACTGAGCGTCAGACCCCGTAGAAAAGATCAAAGGA
TCTTCTTGAGATCCTTTTTTTCTGCGCGTAATCTGCTGCTTGCAAACAAAAAAACCACCGCTACCAGCGG
TGGTTTGTTTGCCGGATCAAGAGCTACCAACTCTTTTTCCGAAGGTAACTGGCTTCAGCAGAGCGCAGAT
ACCAAATACTGTCCTTCTAGTGTAGCCGTAGTTAGGCCACCACTTCAAGAACTCTGTAGCACCGCCTACA
TACCTCGCTCTGCTAATCCTGTTACCAGTGGCTGCTGCCAGTGGCGATAAGTCGTGTCTTACCGGGTTGG
ACTCAAGACGATAGTTACCGGATAAGGCGCAGCGGTCGGGCTGAACGGGGGGTTCGTGCACACAGCCCAG
CTTGGAGCGAACGACCTACACCGAACTGAGATACCTACAGCGTGAGCTATGAGAAAGCGCCACGCTTCCC
GAAGGGAGAAAGGCGGACAGGTATCCGGTAAGCGGCAGGGTCGGAACAGGAGAGCGCACGAGGGAGCTTC
CAGGGGGAAACGCCTGGTATCTTTATAGTCCTGTCGGGTTTCGCCACCTCTGACTTGAGCGTCGATTTTT
GTGATGCTCGTCAGGGGGGCGGAGCCTATGGAAAAACGCCAGCAACGCGGCCTTTTTACGGTTCCTGGCC
TTTTGCTGGCCTTTTGCTCACATGTTCTTTCCTGCGTTATCCCCTGATTCTGTGGATAACCGTATTACCG
CCTTTGAGTGAGCTGATACCGCTCGCCGCAGCCGAACGACCGAGCGCAGCGAGTCAGTGAGCGAGGAAGC
GGATGAGCGCCCAATACGCAAACCGCCTCTCCCCGCGCGTTGGCCGATTCATTAATCACTCTGTGG
Features (pLannotate 1.2.2; 12 found; start..end, strand, type, name):
     17..34      +  RBS            RBS (fragment): efficient ribosome binding site from bacteriophage T7 gene 10 (Olins and Rangwala, 1989)
     51..93      +  CDS            lacI (fragment): lac repressor; lacI; The lac repressor binds to the lac operator to inhibit transcription in E. coli. This inhibition can be relieved by adding lactose or isopropyl-β-D-thiogalactopyranoside (IPTG).
    106..127     +  protein_bind   CAP binding site: CAP binding activates transcription in the presence of cAMP. E. coli catabolite activator protein
    142..172     +  promoter       lac promoter: promoter for the E. coli lac operon
    180..196     +  protein_bind   lac operator: The lac repressor binds to the lac operator to inhibit transcription in E. coli. This inhibition can be relieved by adding lactose or isopropyl-β-D-thiogalactopyranoside (IPTG). lac repressor encoded by lacI
    233..289     -  misc_feature   MCS: pUC18/19 multiple cloning site
    286..443     +  CDS            lacZα (fragment): LacZα fragment of β-galactosidase; lacZ fragment
    449..538     -  misc_feature   bom (fragment): basis of mobility region from pBR322
    760..864     +  promoter       AmpR promoter: bla
    865..1725    +  CDS            AmpR: β-lactamase; bla; confers resistance to ampicillin, carbenicillin, and related antibiotics
   1896..2484    +  rep_origin     ori: high-copy-number ColE1/pMB1/pBR322/pUC origin of replication
   2667..2716    +  CDS            lacI (fragment): lac repressor; lacI; The lac repressor binds to the lac operator to inhibit transcription in E. coli. This inhibition can be relieved by adding lactose or isopropyl-β-D-thiogalactopyranoside (IPTG).
