>Addgene plasmid #104646 | pUG-P4 | addgene full sequence | sequence record 205567 | Addgene NGS Result
TGGAATTGTGAGCGGATAACAATTTCACACAGGAAACAGCTATGACCATGATTACGCCAAGCTTGCATGC
CTGCAGGTCGACTCTAGAGGATCCCCGGGTACCGAGCTCGAATTCACTGGCCGTCGTTTTACAACGTCGT
GACTGGGAAAACCCTGGCGTTACCCAACTTAATCGCCTTGCAGCACATCCCCCTTTCGCCAGCTGGCGTA
ATAGCGAAGAGGCCCGCACCGATCGCCCTTCCCAACAGTTGCGCAGCCTGAATGGCGAATGGCGCCTGAT
GCGGTATTTTCTCCTTACGCATCTGTGCGGTATTTCACACCGCATATGGTGCACTCTCAGTACAATCTGC
TCTGATGCCGCATAAGGTCTCAGCTTCAGATTGTCTTCTAAGCCAGCCCCGACACCCGCCAACACCCGCT
GACGCGCCCTGACGGGCTTGTCTGCTCCCGGCATCCGCTTACAGACAAGCTGTGACCCACGAAGTGAGTG
GACGAAAGGGCCTCGTGATACGCCTATTTTTATAGGTTAATGTCATGATAATAATGGTTTCTTAGACGTC
AGGTGGCACTTTTCGGGGAAATGTGCGCGGAACCCCTATTTGTTTATTTTTCTAAATACATTCAAATATG
TATCCGCTCATGAGACAATAACCCTGATAAATGCTTCAATAATATTGAAAAAGGAAGAGTATGAGTATTC
AACATTTCCGTGTCGCCCTTATTCCCTTTTTTGCGGCATTTTGCCTTCCTGTTTTTGCTCACCCAGAAAC
GCTGGTGAAAGTAAAAGATGCTGAAGATCAGTTGGGTGCACGAGTGGGTTACATCGAACTGGATCTCAAC
AGCGGTAAGATCCTTGAGAGTTTTCGCCCCGAAGAACGTTTTCCAATGATGAGCACTTTTAAAGTTCTGC
TATGTGGCGCGGTATTATCCCGTATTGACGCCGGGCAAGAGCAACTCGGTCGCCGCATACACTATTCTCA
GAATGACTTGGTTGAGTACTCACCAGTCACAGAAAAGCATCTTACGGATGGCATGACAGTAAGAGAATTA
TGCAGTGCTGCCATAACCATGAGTGATAACACTGCGGCCAACTTACTTCTGACAACGATCGGAGGACCGA
AGGAGCTAACCGCTTTTTTGCACAACATGGGGGATCATGTAACTCGCCTTGATCGTTGGGAACCGGAGCT
GAATGAAGCCATACCAAACGACGAGCGTGACACCACGATGCCTGTAGCAATGGCAACAACGTTGCGCAAA
CTATTAACTGGCGAACTACTTACTCTAGCTTCCCGGCAACAATTAATAGACTGGATGGAGGCGGATAAAG
TTGCAGGACCACTTCTGCGCTCGGCCCTTCCGGCTGGCTGGTTTATTGCTGATAAATCTGGAGCCGGTGA
GCGTGGTTCTCGCGGTATCATTGCAGCACTGGGGCCAGATGGTAAGCCCTCCCGTATCGTAGTTATCTAC
ACGACGGGGAGTCAGGCAACTATGGATGAACGAAATAGACAGATCGCTGAGATAGGTGCCTCACTGATTA
AGCATTGGTAACTGTCAGACCAAGTTTACTCATATATACTTTAGATTGATTTAAAACTTCATTTTTAATT
TAAAAGGATCTAGGTGAAGATCCTTTTTGATAATCTCATGACCAAAATCCCTTAACGTGAGTTTTCGTTC
CACTGAGCGTCAGACCCCGTAGAAAAGATCAAAGGATCTTCTTGAGATCCTTTTTTTCTGCGCGTAATCT
GCTGCTTGCAAACAAAAAAACCACCGCTACCAGCGGTGGTTTGTTTGCCGGATCAAGAGCTACCAACTCT
TTTTCCGAAGGTAACTGGCTTCAGCAGAGCGCAGATACCAAATACTGTTCTTCTAGTGTAGCCGTAGTTA
GGCCACCACTTCAAGAACTCTGTAGCACCGCCTACATACCTCGCTCTGCTAATCCTGTTACCAGTGGCTG
CTGCCAGTGGCGATAAGTCGTGTCTTACCGGGTTGGACTCAAGACGATAGTTACCGGATAAGGCGCAGCG
GTCGGGCTGAACGGGGGGTTCGTGCACACAGCCCAGCTTGGAGCGAACGACCTACACCGAACTGAGATAC
CTACAGCGTGAGCTATGAGAAAGCGCCACGCTTCCCGAAGGGAGAAAGGCGGACAGGTATCCGGTAAGCG
GCAGGGTCGGAACAGGAGAGCGCACGAGGGAGCTTCCAGGGGGAAACGCCTGGTATCTTTATAGTCCTGT
CGGGTTTCGCCACCTCTGACTTGAGCGTCGATTTTTGTGATGCTCGTCAGGGGGGCGGAGCCTATGGAAA
AACGCCAGCAACGCGGCCTTTTTACGGTTCCTGGCCTTTTGCTGGCCTTTTGCTCACATGTTCTTTCCTG
CGTTATCCCCTGATTCTGTGGATAACCGTATTACCGCCTTTGAGTGAGCTGATACCGCTCGCCGCAGCCG
AACGACCGAGCGCAGCGAGTCAGTGAGCGAGGAAGCGGATGAGCGCCCAATACGCAAACCGCCTCTCCCC
GCGCGTTGGCCGATTCATTAATCACTCTGTGGTTCAGAAGACATTTACTTAACTTTAAGAAGGAGATATA
CAATGGGAGACCGCAGCTGGCACGACAGGTTTCCCGACTGGAAAGCGGGCAGTGAGCGCAACGCAATTAA
TGTGAGTTAGCTCACTCATTAGGCACCCCAGGCTTTACACTTTATGCTTCCGGCTCGTATGTTGTG
Features (pLannotate 1.2.2; 12 found; start..end, strand, type, name):
      6..22      +  protein_bind   lac operator: The lac repressor binds to the lac operator to inhibit transcription in E. coli. This inhibition can be relieved by adding lactose or isopropyl-β-D-thiogalactopyranoside (IPTG). lac repressor encoded by lacI
     59..115     -  misc_feature   MCS: pUC18/19 multiple cloning site
    112..269     +  CDS            lacZα (fragment): LacZα fragment of β-galactosidase; lacZ fragment
    275..364     -  misc_feature   bom (fragment): basis of mobility region from pBR322
    586..690     +  promoter       AmpR promoter: bla
    691..1551    +  CDS            AmpR: β-lactamase; bla; confers resistance to ampicillin, carbenicillin, and related antibiotics
   1722..2310    +  rep_origin     ori: high-copy-number ColE1/pMB1/pBR322/pUC origin of replication
   2493..2542    +  CDS            lacI (fragment): lac repressor; lacI; The lac repressor binds to the lac operator to inhibit transcription in E. coli. This inhibition can be relieved by adding lactose or isopropyl-β-D-thiogalactopyranoside (IPTG).
   2569..2586    +  RBS            RBS (fragment): efficient ribosome binding site from bacteriophage T7 gene 10 (Olins and Rangwala, 1989)
   2603..2645    +  CDS            lacI (fragment): lac repressor; lacI; The lac repressor binds to the lac operator to inhibit transcription in E. coli. This inhibition can be relieved by adding lactose or isopropyl-β-D-thiogalactopyranoside (IPTG).
   2658..2679    +  protein_bind   CAP binding site: CAP binding activates transcription in the presence of cAMP. E. coli catabolite activator protein
   2694..2724    +  promoter       lac promoter: promoter for the E. coli lac operon
