[The description below was written by a language model from this plasmid's Addgene catalogue record and pLannotate feature annotations shown in this document.]
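Description:
pUG-P4 is an empty Level 1 cloning vector from the UbiGate synthetic biology toolbox, a modular system built for analysing ubiquitination. It is based on the self-made backbone pICH66323 and, according to the depositor, defines position no. 4 for cloning with the type IIS enzyme BsaI. In hierarchical Golden Gate-style schemes of this kind, a Level 1 acceptor takes up lower-level parts as a single unit, and its position number fixes where that unit will sit when several units are later combined in a set order. The record does not list the specific overhangs or the downstream assembly enzyme, and the BsaI sites themselves are not annotated in the feature tables.

The plasmid is small (about 2.7 kb) and is propagated in E. coli through a high-copy ColE1/pUC-type origin, with selection by ampicillin resistance from the bla gene under its own promoter. The only payload is a lacZα screening cassette: a CAP binding site, lac promoter and lac operator drive a LacZα fragment that overlaps a pUC18/19-type multiple cloning site. This cassette is listed as the selectable marker, which implies that it is displaced during assembly. Recombinant clones can then be told apart from uncut vector by blue/white screening in an α-complementing host such as the recommended DH5alpha. Short lacI, bom and T7 gene 10 RBS matches are annotated only as fragments and are probably backbone remnants rather than functional parts. The depositor and sequencing-verified records are the same length and carry the same features, differing only in their numbering start point. No insert, eukaryotic promoter or tag is present.
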