Addgene plasmid #104646: pUG-P4
Purpose: (Empty Backbone) Level 1 cloning vector
Depositing lab: Marco Trujillo. Depositing organization: Leibniz Institute of Plant Biochemistry (IPB). Publication: UbiGate: a synthetic biology toolbox to analyse ubiquitination. Kowarschik K, Hoehenwarter W, Marillonnet S, Trujillo M. New Phytol. 2018 Mar;217(4):1749-1763. doi: 10.1111/nph.14900. Epub 2017 Nov 30. PubMed 29194629.
Backbone
  Vector backbone: pICH66323
  Backbone manufacturer: self-made
  Backbone size (bp): 2223
  Vector type: Synthetic Biology
  Selectable markers: LacZ alpha
Growth in bacteria
  Bacterial resistance: Ampicillin, 100 μg/mL
  Growth temperature: 37°C
  Growth strain: DH5alpha
  Copy number: High Copy
Gene/Insert
  Gene/Insert name: None
Terms and licenses: Academic/Nonprofit Terms; Industry Terms: Not Available to Industry
Depositor comments: Level 1 cloning vector defining position no.4 for cloning with BsaI
How to cite: pUG-P4 was a gift from Marco Trujillo (Addgene plasmid # 104646 ; http://n2t.net/addgene:104646 ; RRID:Addgene_104646)
